>Addgene plasmid #168129 | pAN7.1 | addgene full sequence | sequence record 330738 | Addgene NGS Result
GCCCAGCTTGGAGCGAACGACCTACACCGAACTGAGATACCTACAGCGTGAGCTATGAGAAAGCGCCACG
CTTCCCGAAGGGAGAAAGGCGGACAGGTATCCGGTAAGCGGCAGGGTCGGAACAGGAGAGCGCACGAGGG
AGCTTCCAGGGGGAAACGCCTGGTATCTTTATAGTCCTGTCGGGTTTCGCCACCTCTGACTTGAGCGTCG
ATTTTTGTGATGCTCGTCAGGGGGGCGGAGCCTATGGAAAAACGCCAGCAACGCGGCCTTTTTACGGTTC
CTGGCCTTTTGCTGGCCTTTTGCTCACATGTTCTTTCCTGCGTTATCCCCTGATTCTGTGGATAACCGTA
TTACCGCCTTTGAGTGAGCTGATACCGCTCGCCGCAGCCGAACGACCGAGCGCAGCGAGTCAGTGAGCGA
GGAAGCGGAAGAGCGCCCAATACGCAAACCGCCTCTCCCCGCGCGTTGGCCGATTCATTAATGCAGCTGG
CACGACAGGTTTCCCGACTGGAAAGCGGGCAGTGAGCGCAACGCAATTAATGTGAGTTAGCTCACTCATT
AGGCACCCCAGGCTTTACACTTTATGCTTCCGGCTCGTATGTTGTGTGGAATTGTGAGCGGATAACAATT
TCACACAGGAAACAGCTATGACATGATTACGAATTCCCTTGTATCTCTACACACAGGCTCAAATCAATAA
GAAGAACGGTTCGTCTTTTTCGTTTATATCTTGCATCGTCCCAAAGCTATTGGCGGGATATTCTGTTTGC
AGTTGGCTGACTTGAAGTAATCTCTGCAGATCTTTCGACACTGAAATACGTCGAGCCTGCTCCGCTTGGA
AGCGGCGAGGAGCCTCGTCCTGTCACAACTACCAACATGGAGTACGATAAGGGCCAGTTCCGCCAGCTCA
TTAAGAGCCAGTTCATGGGCGTTGGCATGATGGCCGTCATGCATCTGTACTTCAAGTACACCAACCCTCT
TCTGATCCAGTCGATCATCCCGCTGAAGGGCGCTTTCGAATCGAATCTGGTTAAGATCCACGTCTTCGGG
AAGCCAGCGACTGGTGACCTCCAGCGTCCCTTTAAGGCTGCCAACAGCTTTCTCAGCCAGGGCCAGCCCA
AGACCGACAAGGCCTCCCTCCAGAACGCCGAGAAGAACTGGAGGGGTGGTGTCAAGGAGGAGTAAGCTCC
TTATTGAAGTCGGAGGACGGAGCGGTGTCAAGAGGATATTCTTCGCTCTGTATTATAGATAAGATGATGA
GGAATTGGAGGTAGCATAGCTTCATTTGGATTTGCTTTCCAGGCTGAGACTCTAGCTTGGAGCATAGAGG
GTCCCTTTGGCTTTCAATATTCTCAAGTATCTCGAGTTTGAACTTATTCCCGTGAACCTTTTATTCACCA
ATGAGCATTGGAATGAACATGAATCTGAGGACTGCAATCGCCATGAGGTTTTCGAAATACATCCGGATGT
CGAAGGCTTGGGGCACCTGCGTTGGTTGAATTTAGAACGTGGCACTATTGATCATCCGATAGCTCTGCAA
AGGGCGTTGCACAATGCAAGTCAAACGTTGCTAGCAGTTCCAGGTGGAATGTTATGATGAGCATTGTATT
AAATCAGGAGATATAGCATGATCTCTAGTTAGCTCACCACAAAAGTCAGACGGCGTAACCAAAAGTCACA
CAACACAAGCTGTAAGGATTTCGGCACGGCTACGGAAGACGGAGAAGCCCACCTTCAGTGGACTCGAGTA
CCATTTAATTCTATTTGTGTTTGATCGAGACCTAATACAGCCCCTACAACGACCATCAAAGTCGTATAGC
TACCAGTGAGGAAGTGGACTCAAATCGACTTCAGCAACATCTCCTGGATAAACTTTAAGCCTAAACTATA
CAGAATAAGATGGTGGAGAGCTTATACCGAGCTCCCAAATCTGTCCAGATCATGGTTGACCGGTGCCTGG
ATCTTCCTATAGAATCATCCTTATTCGTTGACCTAGCTGATTCTGGAGTGACCCAGAGGGTCATGACTTG
AGCCTAAAATCCGCCGCCTCCACCATTTGTAGAAAAATGTGACGAACTCGTGAGCTCTGTACAGTGACCG
GTGACTCTTTCTGGCATGCGGAGAGACGGACGGACGCAGAGAGAAGGGCTGAGTAATAAGCGCCACTGCG
CCAGACAGCTCTGGCGGCTCTGAGGTGCAGTGGATGATTATTAATCCGGGACCGGCCGCCCCTCCGCCCC
GAAGTGGAAAGGCTGGTGTGCCCCTCGTTGACCAAGAATCTATTGCATCATCGGAGAATATGGAGCTTCA
TCGAATCACCGGCAGTAAGCGAAGGAGAATGTGAAGCCAGGGGTGTATAGCCGTCGGCGAAATAGCATGC
CATTAACCTAGGTACAGAAGTCCAATTGCTTCCGATCTGGTAAAAGATTCACGAGATAGTACCTTCTCCG
AAGTAGGTAGAGCGAGTACCCGGCGCGTAAGCTCCCTAATTGGCCCATCCGGCATCTGTAGGGCGTCCAA
ATATCGTGCCTCTCCTGCTTTGCCCGGTGTATGAAACCGGAAAGGCCGCTCAGGAGCTGGCCAGCGGCGC
AGACCGGGAACACAAGCTGGCAGTCGACCCATCCGGTGCTCTGCACTCGACCTGCTGAGGTCCCTCAGTC
CCTGGTAGGCAGCTTTGCCCCGTCTGTCCGCCCGGTGTGTCGGCGGGGTTGACAAGGTCGTTGCGTCAGT
CCAACATTTGTTGCCATATTTTCCTGCTCTCCCCACCAGCTGCTCTTTTCTTTTCTCTTTCTTTTCCCAT
CTTCAGTATATTCATCTTCCCATCCAAGAACCTTTATTTCCCCTAAGTAAGTACTTTGCTACATCCATAC
TCCATCCTTCCCATCCCTTATTCCTTTGAACCTTTCAGTTCGAGCTTTCCCACTTCATCGCAGCTTGACT
AACAGCTACCCCGCTTGAGCAGACATCACCATGCCTGAACTCACCGCGACGTCTGTCGAGAAGTTTCTGA
TCGAAAAGTTCGACAGCGTCTCCGACCTGATGCAGCTCTCGGAGGGCGAAGAATCTCGTGCTTTCAGCTT
CGATGTAGGAGGGCGTGGATATGTCCTGCGGGTAAATAGCTGCGCCGATGGTTTCTACAAAGATCGTTAT
GTTTATCGGCACTTTGCATCGGCCGCGCTCCCGATTCCGGAAGTGCTTGACATTGGGGAATTCAGCGAGA
GCCTGACCTATTGCATCTCCCGCCGTGCACAGGGTGTCACGTTGCAAGACCTGCCTGAAACCGAACTGCC
CGCTGTTCTGCAGCCGGTCGCGGAGGCCATGGATGCGATCGCTGCGGCCGATCTTAGCCAGACGAGCGGG
TTCGGCCCATTCGGACCGCAAGGAATCGGTCAATACACTACATGGCGTGATTTCATATGCGCGATTGCTG
ATCCCCATGTGTATCACTGGCAAACTGTGATGGACGACACCGTCAGTGCGTCCGTCGCGCAGGCTCTCGA
TGAGCTGATGCTTTGGGCCGAGGACTGCCCCGAAGTCCGGCACCTCGTGCACGCGGATTTCGGCTCCAAC
AATGTCCTGACGGACAATGGCCGCATAACAGCGGTCATTGACTGGAGCGAGGCGATGTTCGGGGATTCCC
AATACGAGGTCGCCAACATCTTCTTCTGGAGGCCGTGGTTGGCTTGTATGGAGCAGCAGACGCGCTACTT
CGAGCGGAGGCATCCGGAGCTTGCAGGATCGCCGCGGCTCCGGGCGTATATGCTCCGCATTGGTCTTGAC
CAACTCTATCAGAGCTTGGTTGACGGCAATTTCGATGATGCAGCTTGGGCGCAGGGTCGATGCGACGCAA
TCGTCCGATCCGGAGCCGGGACTGTCGGGCGTACACAAATCGCCCGCAGAAGCGCGGCCGTCTGGACCGA
TGGCTGTGTAGAAGTACTCGCCGATAGTGGAAACCGACGCCCCAGCACTCGTCCGAGGGCAAAGGAATAG
AGTAGATGCCGACCGGGATCCACTTAACGTTACTGAAATCATCAAACAGCTTGACGAATCTGGATATAAG
ATCGTTGGTGTCGATGTCAGCTCCGGAGTTGAGACAAATGGTGTTCAGGATCTCGATAAGATACGTTCAT
TTGTCCAAGCAGCAAAGAGTGCCTTCTAGTGATTTAATAGCTCCATGTCAACAAGAATAAAACGCGTTTC
GGGTTTACCTCTTCCAGATACAGCTCATCTGCAATGCATTAATGCATTGGACCTCGCAACCCTAGTACGC
CCTTCAGGCTCCGGCGAAGCAGAAGAATAGCTTAGCAGAGTCTATTTTCATTTTCGGGAGACGAGATCAA
GCAGATCAACGGTCGTCAAGAGACCTACGAGACTGAGGAATCCGCTCTTGGCTCCACGCGACTATATATT
TGTCTCTAATTGTACTTTGACATGCTCCTCTTCTTTACTCTGATAGCTTGACTATGAAAATTCCGTCACC
AGCCCCTGGGTTCGCAAAGATAATTGCACTGTTTCTTCCTTGAACTCTCAAGCCTACAGGACACACATTC
ATCGTAGGTATAAACCTCGAAAATCATTCCTACTAAGATGGGTATACAATAGTAACCATGCATGGTTGCC
TAGTGAATGCTCCGTAACACCCAATACGCCGGCCGAAACTTTTTTACAACTCTCCTATGAGTCGTTTACC
CAGAATGCACAGGTACACTTGTTTAGAGGTAATCCTTCTTTCTAGAAGTCCTCGTGTACTGTGTAAGCGC
CCACTCCACATCTCCACTCGACCTGCAGGCATGCAAGCTTGGCACTGGCCGTCGTTTTACAACGTCGTGA
CTGGGAAAACCCTGGCGTTACCCAACTTAATCGCCTTGCAGCACATCCCCCTTTCGCCAGCTGGCGTAAT
AGCGAAGAGGCCCGCACCGATCGCCCTTCCCAACAGTTGCGCAGCCTGAATGGCGAATGGCGCCTGATGC
GGTATTTTCTCCTTACGCATCTGTGCGGTATTTCACACCGCATATGGTGCACTCTCAGTACAATCTGCTC
TGATGCCGCATAGTTAAGCCAGCCCCGACACCCGCCAACACCCGCTGACGCGCCCTGACGGGCTTGTCTG
CTCCCGGCATCCGCTTACAGACAAGCTGTGACCGTCTCCGGGAGCTGCATGTGTCAGAGGTTTTCACCGT
CATCACCGAAACGCGCGAGACGAAAGGGCCTCGTGATACGCCTATTTTTATAGGTTAATGTCATGATAAT
AATGGTTTCTTAGACGTCAGGTGGCACTTTTCGGGGAAATGTGCGCGGAACCCCTATTTGTTTATTTTTC
TAAATACATTCAAATATGTATCCGCTCATGAGACAATAACCCTGATAAATGCTTCAATAATATTGAAAAA
GGAAGAGTATGAGTATTCAACATTTCCGTGTCGCCCTTATTCCCTTTTTTGCGGCATTTTGCCTTCCTGT
TTTTGCTCACCCAGAAACGCTGGTGAAAGTAAAAGATGCTGAAGATCAGTTGGGTGCACGAGTGGGTTAC
ATCGAACTGGATCTCAACAGCGGTAAGATCCTTGAGAGTTTTCGCCCCGAAGAACGTTTTCCAATGATGA
GCACTTTTAAAGTTCTGCTATGTGGCGCGGTATTATCCCGTATTGACGCCGGGCAAGAGCAACTCGGTCG
CCGCATACACTATTCTCAGAATGACTTGGTTGAGTACTCACCAGTCACAGAAAAGCATCTTACGGATGGC
ATGACAGTAAGAGAATTATGCAGTGCTGCCATAACCATGAGTGATAACACTGCGGCCAACTTACTTCTGA
CAACGATCGGAGGACCGAAGGAGCTAACCGCTTTTTTGCACAACATGGGGGATCATGTAACTCGCCTTGA
TCGTTGGGAACCGGAGCTGAATGAAGCCATACCAAACGACGAGCGTGACACCACGATGCCTGTAGCAATG
GCAACAACGTTGCGCAAACTATTAACTGGCGAACTACTTACTCTAGCTTCCCGGCAACAATTAATAGACT
GGATGGAGGCGGATAAAGTTGCAGGACCACTTCTGCGCTCGGCCCTTCCGGCTGGCTGGTTTATTGCTGA
TAAATCTGGAGCCGGTGAGCGTGGGTCTCGCGGTATCATTGCAGCACTGGGGCCAGATGGTAAGCCCTCC
CGTATCGTAGTTATCTACACGACGGGGAGTCAGGCAACTATGGATGAACGAAATAGACAGATCGCTGAGA
TAGGTGCCTCACTGATTAAGCATTGGTAACTGTCAGACCAAGTTTACTCATATATACTTTAGATTGATTT
AAAACTTCATTTTTAATTTAAAAGGATCTAGGTGAAGATCCTTTTTGATAATCTCATGACCAAAATCCCT
TAACGTGAGTTTTCGTTCCACTGAGCGTCAGACCCCGTAGAAAAGATCAAAGGATCTTCTTGAGATCCTT
TTTTTCTGCGCGTAATCTGCTGCTTGCAAACAAAAAAACCACCGCTACCAGCGGTGGTTTGTTTGCCGGA
TCAAGAGCTACCAACTCTTTTTCCGAAGGTAACTGGCTTCAGCAGAGCGCAGATACCAAATACTGTTCTT
CTAGTGTAGCCGTAGTTAGGCCACCACTTCAAGAACTCTGTAGCACCGCCTACATACCTCGCTCTGCTAA
TCCTGTTACCAGTGGCTGCTGCCAGTGGCGATAAGTCGTGTCTTACCGGGTTGGACTCAAGACGATAGTT
ACCGGATAAGGCGCAGCGGTCGGGCTGAACGGGGGGTTCGTGCACACA
Features (pLannotate 1.2.2; 14 found; start..end, strand, type, name):
    433..525     +  CDS            lacI (fragment): lac repressor; lacI; The lac repressor binds to the lac operator to inhibit transcription in E. coli. This inhibition can be relieved by adding lactose or isopropyl-β-D-thiogalactopyranoside (IPTG).
    538..559     +  protein_bind   CAP binding site: CAP binding activates transcription in the presence of cAMP. E. coli catabolite activator protein
    574..604     +  promoter       lac promoter: promoter for the E. coli lac operon
    612..628     +  protein_bind   lac operator: The lac repressor binds to the lac operator to inhibit transcription in E. coli. This inhibition can be relieved by adding lactose or isopropyl-β-D-thiogalactopyranoside (IPTG). lac repressor encoded by lacI
    661..2798    +  promoter       gpdA promoter: gpdA; promoter from the Aspergillus nidulans glyceraldehyde-3-phosphate dehydrogenase gene (Punt et al., 1990)
   2847..2962    +  intron         gpdA intron: gpdA; intron from the Aspergillus nidulans glyceraldehyde-3-phosphate dehydrogenase gene (Punt et al., 1990)
   2971..3990    +  CDS            HygR: aminoglycoside phosphotransferase from E. coli confers resistance to hygromycin
   4006..4781    +  terminator     trpC terminator: trpC; transcription terminator from the Aspergillus nidulans trpC gene (Punt et al., 1987)
   4803..4957    +  CDS            lacZα (fragment): LacZα fragment of β-galactosidase; lacZ fragment
   4963..5062    -  misc_feature   bom (fragment): basis of mobility region from pBR322
   5164..5199    -  CDS            rop (fragment): Rop protein, which maintains plasmids at low copy number; rop
   5294..5398    +  promoter       AmpR promoter: bla
   5399..6259    +  CDS            AmpR: β-lactamase; bla; confers resistance to ampicillin, carbenicillin, and related antibiotics
   6430..250     +  rep_origin     ori (across the origin): high-copy-number ColE1/pMB1/pBR322/pUC origin of replication
