[The description below was written by a language model from this plasmid's Addgene catalogue record and pLannotate feature annotations shown in this document.]
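Description:
pAN7.1 is a pUC19-based fungal selection-marker plasmid, roughly 6.7 kb in size, that carries a hygromycin resistance cassette for use in Aspergillus species. In E. coli it replicates from the high-copy ColE1/pUC-type origin and is selected with ampicillin through the bla (AmpR) gene and its own promoter. No fungal replication origin is annotated, so the cassette would be expected to act after integration into the host genome or after being amplified for use in other constructs. The feature table also shows backbone remnants flanking the insert: a CAP binding site, the lac promoter and operator, a lacZα fragment, and short fragments of lacI, bom and rop.

The roughly 4.1 kb payload is a single expression unit. It begins with a long promoter from the Aspergillus nidulans glyceraldehyde-3-phosphate dehydrogenase gene. The feature table names this promoter gpdA, whereas the catalogue entry writes it as "gdpA". The promoter is followed by the gpdA intron and then by the HygR (hph) coding sequence, an aminoglycoside phosphotransferase of E. coli origin that inactivates hygromycin. Transcription ends at the A. nidulans trpC terminator. The strong constitutive glycolytic promoter and the fungal terminator allow the bacterial resistance gene to be expressed efficiently in filamentous fungi. The catalogue lists the insert species as synthetic and Aspergillus fumigatus, while the annotations attribute the regulatory elements to A. nidulans.

The plasmid is typically used as a dominant selectable marker for hygromycin resistance in Aspergillus transformations. The associated work concerns high-throughput gene replacement in A. fumigatus, where such a cassette can serve as the marker in knockout constructs. Part of the plasmid derives from an earlier construct made in the late 1980s.
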