Addgene plasmid #168129: pAN7.1
Purpose: Expresses hygR from the gdpA promoter with a trpC terminator. Typically used in Aspergillus species as a selection marker for resistance to hygromycin.
Depositing lab: Michael Bromley. Depositing organization: University of Manchester. Publication: High-Throughput Gene Replacement in Aspergillus fumigatus. Zhao C, Fraczek MG, Dineen L, Lebedinec R, Macheleidt J, Heinekamp T, Delneri D, Bowyer P, Brakhage AA, Bromley M. Curr Protoc Microbiol. 2019 Sep;54(1):e88. doi: 10.1002/cpmc.88. PubMed 31518064.
Backbone
  Vector backbone: pUC19
  Backbone size w/o insert (bp): 2648
  Total vector size (bp): 6749
  Vector type: Synthetic Biology
  Selectable markers: Hygromycin
Growth in bacteria
  Bacterial resistance: Ampicillin, 100 μg/mL
  Growth temperature: 37°C
  Growth strain: DH5alpha
  Copy number: Unknown
Gene/Insert
  Gene/Insert name: HygR gene (alt name: Hph)
  Species: Synthetic; Aspergillus fumigatus
  Insert size (bp): 4101
  Promoter: gdpA
  Cloning method: Unknown
  Sequencing primers: 5′ CAGGAAACAGCTATGACCATG; 3′ ACTGGCCGTCGTTTTACA
Resource information
  A portion of this plasmid was derived from a plasmid made by: Peter Punt and Arthur Ram, obtained with permission from their original work in 1987.
Terms and licenses: Academic/Nonprofit Terms; Industry Terms: Not Available to Industry
How to cite: pAN7.1 was a gift from Michael Bromley (Addgene plasmid # 168129)
